>Addgene plasmid #171010 | EGFP-uTEV1-SQSfl | addgene full sequence | sequence record 335837 | Addgene NGS Result
CAGTGATAGAGAACGTATGTCGAGTTTACTCCCTATCAGTGATAGAGAACGATGTCGAGTTTACTCCCTA
TCAGTGATAGAGAACGTATGTCGAGTTTACTCCCTATCAGTGATAGAGAACGTATGTCGAGTTTACTCCC
TATCAGTGATAGAGAACGTATGTCGAGTTTATCCCTATCAGTGATAGAGAACGTATGTCGAGTTTACTCC
CTATCAGTGATAGAGAACGTATGTCGAGGTAGGCGTGTACGGTGGGAGGCCTATATAAGCAGAGCTCGTT
TAGTGAACCGTCAGATCGCCTGGAGAATTGGCTAGCGCCACCATGGTGAGCAAGGGCGAGGAGCTGTTCA
CCGGGGTGGTGCCCATCCTGGTCGAGCTGGACGGCGACGTAAACGGCCACAAGTTCAGCGTGTCCGGCGA
GGGCGAGGGCGATGCCACCTACGGCAAGCTGACCCTGAAGTTCATCTGCACCACCGGCAAGCTGCCCGTG
CCCTGGCCCACCCTCGTGACCACCCTGACCTACGGCGTGCAGTGCTTCAGCCGCTACCCCGACCACATGA
AGCAGCACGACTTCTTCAAGTCCGCCATGCCCGAAGGCTACGTCCAGGAGCGCACCATCTTCTTCAAGGA
CGACGGCAACTACAAGACCCGCGCCGAGGTGAAGTTCGAGGGCGACACCCTGGTGAACCGCATCGAGCTG
AAGGGCATCGACTTCAAGGAGGACGGCAACATCCTGGGGCACAAGCTGGAGTACAACTACAACAGCCACA
ACGTCTATATCATGGCCGACAAGCAGAAGAACGGCATCAAGGTGAACTTCAAGATCCGCCACAACATCGA
GGACGGCAGCGTGCAGCTCGCCGACCACTACCAGCAGAACACCCCCATCGGCGACGGCCCCGTGCTGCTG
CCCGACAACCACTACCTGAGCACCCAGTCCGCCCTGAGCAAAGACCCCAACGAGAAGCGCGATCACATGG
TCCTGCTGGAGTTCGTGACCGCCGCCGGGATCACTCTCGGCATGGACGAGCTGTACAAGGACCTTGGATC
TGGCACAGGCGGATCCGGTTCAGGCGGAGAAAGCTTGTTTAAGGGACCACGTGATTACAACCCGATATCG
AGCACCATTTGTCATTTGACGAATGAATCTGATGGGCACACAACATCGTTGTATGGTATTGGATTTGGTC
CCTTCATCATTACAAACAAGCACTTGTTTAGAAGAAATAATGGAACACTGTTGGTCCAATCACTACATGG
TGTATTCAAGGTCAAGAACACCACGACTTTGCAACAACACCTCATTGATGGGAGGGACATGATAATTATT
CGCATGCCTAAGGATTTCCCACCATTTCCTCAAAAGCTGAAATTTAGAGAGCCACAAAGGGAAGAGCGCA
TATGTCTTGTGACAACCAACTTCCAAACTAAGAGCATGTCTAGCATGGTGTCAGACACTAGTTGCACATT
CCCTTCATCTGATGGCATATTCTGGAAGCATTGGATTCAAACCAAGGATGGGCAGTGTGGCAATCCATTA
GTATCAACTAGAGATGGGTTCATTGTTGGTATACACTCAGCATCGAATTTCACCAACACAAACAATTATT
TCACAAGCGTGCCGAAAAACTTCATGGAATTGTTGACAAATCAGGAGGCGCAGCAGTGGGTTAGTGGTTG
GCGATTAAATGCTGACTCAGTATTGTGGGGGGGCCATAAAGTTTTCATGGTGGGTTCCACGTCAGGTTCT
GGCAAGCCCGGATCAGGCGAGGGTAGCGGCTCTACTTCTGGGTCTGGTAAGCCTGGGAGTGGAGAGGGGA
GCACGCGTGGCAGTTCCGGCTCAGGTAGTGGAGAGTTCGTGAAATGCCTTGGCCACCCCGAAGAGTTCTA
CAACCTGGTGCGCTTCCGGATCGGGGGCAAGCGGAAGGTGATGCCCAAGATGGACCAGGACTCGCTCAGC
AGCAGCCTGAAAACTTGCTACAAGTATCTCAATCAGACCAGTCGCAGTTTCGCAGCTGTTATCCAGGCGC
TGGATGGGGAAATGCGCAATGCAGTGTGCATATTTTATCTGGTTCTCCGAGCTCTGGACACACTGGAAGA
TGACATGACCATCAGTGTGGAAAAGAAGGTCCCGCTGTTACACAACTTTCACTCTTTCCTTTACCAACCA
GACTGGCGGTTCATGGAGAGCAAGGAGAAGGATCGCCAGGTGCTGGAGGACTTCCCAACGATCTCCCTTG
AGTTTAGAAATCTGGCTGAGAAATACCAAACAGTGATTGCCGACATTTGCCGGAGAATGGGCATTGGGAT
GGCAGAGTTTTTGGATAAGCATGTGACCTCTGAACAGGAGTGGGACAAGTACTGCCACTATGTTGCTGGG
CTGGTCGGAATTGGCCTTTCCCGTCTTTTCTCAGCCTCAGAGTTTGAAGACCCCTTAGTTGGTGAAGATA
CAGAACGTGCCAACTCTATGGGCCTGTTTCTGCAGAAAACAAACATCATCCGTGACTATCTGGAAGACCA
GCAAGGAGGAAGAGAGTTCTGGCCTCAAGAGGTTTGGAGCAGGTATGTTAAGAAGTTAGGGGATTTTGCT
AAGCCGGAGAATATTGACTTGGCCGTGCAGTGCCTGAATGAACTTATAACCAATGCACTGCACCACATCC
CAGATGTCATCACCTACCTTTCGAGACTCAGAAACCAGAGTGTGTTTAACTTCTGTGCTATTCCACAGGT
GATGGCCATTGCCACTTTGGCTGCCTGTTATAATAACCAGCAGGTGTTCAAAGGGGCAGTGAAGATTCGG
AAAGGGCAAGCAGTGACCCTCATGATGGATGCCACCAATATGCCAGCTGTCAAAGCCATCATATATCAGT
ATATGGAAGAGATTTATCATAGAATCCCCGACTCAGACCCATCTTCTAGCAAAACAAGGCAGATCATCTC
CACCATCCGGACGCAGAATCTTCCCAACTGTCAGCTGATTTCCCGAAGCCACTACTCCCCCATCTACCTG
TCGTTTGTCATGCTTTTGGCTGCCCTGAGCTGGCAGTACCTGACCACTCTCTCCCAGGTAACAGAAGACT
ATGTTCAGACTGGAGAACACTGAGGCCGAATTCATCCGGGGTTGGGGTTGCGCCTTTTCCAAGGCAGCCC
TGGGTTTGCGCAGGGACGCGGCTGCTCTGGGCGTGGTTCCGGGAAACGCAGCGGCGCCGACCCTGGGTCT
CGCACATTCTTCACGTCCGTTCGCAGCGTCACCCGGATCTTCGCCGCTACCCTTGTGGGCCCCCCGGCGA
CGCTTCCTGCTCCGCCCCTAAGTCGGGAAGGTTCCTTGCGGTTCGCGGCGTGCCGGACGTGACAAACGGA
AGCCGCACGTCTCACTAGTACCCTCGCAGACGGACAGCGCCAGGGAGCAATGGCAGCGCGCCGACCGCGA
TGGGCTGTGGCCAATAGCGGCTGCTCAGCAGGGCGCGCCGAGAGCAGCGGCCGGGAAGGGGCGGTGCGGG
AGGCGGGGTGTGGGGCGGTAGTGTGGGCCCTGTTCCTGCCCGCGCGGTGTTCCGCATTCTGCAAGCCTCC
GGAGCGCACGTCGGCAGTCGGCTCCCTCGTTGACCGAATCACCGACCTCTCTCCCCAGCAATTCACCATG
TCTAGACTGGACAAGAGCAAAGTCATAAACGGAGCTCTGGAATTACTCAATGGTGTCGGTATCGAAGGCC
TGACGACAAGGAAACTCGCTCAAAAGCTGGGAGTTGAGCAGCCTACCCTGTACTGGCACGTGAAGAACAA
GCGGGCCCTGCTCGATGCCCTGCCAATCGAGATGCTGGACAGGCATCATACCCACTTCTGCCCCCTGGAA
GGCGAGTCATGGCAAGACTTTCTGCGGAACAACGCCAAGTCATACCGCTGTGCTCTCCTCTCACATCGCG
ACGGGGCTAAAGTGCATCTCGGCACCCGCCCAACAGAGAAACAGTACGAAACCCTGGAAAATCAGCTCGC
GTTCCTGTGTCAGCAAGGCTTCTCCCTGGAGAACGCACTGTACGCTCTGTCCGCCGTGGGCCACTTTACA
CTGGGCTGCGTATTGGAGGAACAGGAGCATCAAGTAGCAAAAGAGGAAAGAGAGACACCTACCACCGATT
CTATGCCCCCACTTCTGAGACAAGCAATTGAGCTGTTCGACCGGCAGGGAGCCGAACCTGCCTTCCTTTT
CGGCCTGGAACTAATCATATGTGGCCTGGAGAAACAGCTAAAGTGCGAAAGCGGCGGGCCGACCGACGCC
CTTGACGATTTTGACTTAGACATGCTCCCAGCCGATGCCCTTGACGACTTTGACCTTGATATGCTGCCTG
CTGACGCTCTTGACGATTTTGACCTTGACATGCTCCCCGGGTAACTAAGTAAGGATCGATCCAAGATATC
GTATTCTTAACTATGTTGCTCCTTTTACGCTATGTGGATACGCTGCTTTAATGCCTTTGTATCATGCTAT
TGCTTCCCGTATGGCTTTCATTTTCTCCTCCTTGTATAAATCCTGGTTGCTGTCTCTTTATGAGGAGTTG
TGGCCCGTTGTCAGGCAACGTGGCGTGGTGTGCACTGTGTTTGCTGACGCAACCCCCACTGGTTGGGGCA
TTGCCACCACCTGTCAGCTCCTTTCCGGGACTTTCGCTTTCCCCCTCCCTATTGCCACGGCGGAACTCAT
CGCCGCCTGCCTTGCCCGCTGCTGGACAGGGGCTCGGCTGTTGGGCACTGACAATTCCGTGGTGTTGTCG
GGGAAGCTGACGTCCTTTCCATGGCTGCTCGCCTGTGTTGCCACCTGGATTCTGCGCGGGACGTCCTTCT
GCTACGTCCCTTCGGCCCTCAATCCAGCGGACCTTCCTTCCCGCGGCCTGCTGCCGGCTCTGCGGCCTCT
TCCGCGTCTTCGCCTTCGCCCTCAGACGAGTCGGATCTCCCTTTGGGCCGCCTCCCCGCCTGTTTCGCCT
CGGCGTCCGGACTAGAGGTACCTTTAAGACCAATGACTTACAAGGCAGCTGTAGATCTTAGCCACTTTTT
AAAAGAAAAGGGGGGACTGGAAGGGCTAATTCACTCCCAACGAAGACAAGATCTGCTTTTTGCTTGTACT
GGGTCTCTCTGGTTAGACCAGATCTGAGCCTGGGAGCTCTCTGGCTAACTAGGGAACCCACTGCTTAAGC
CTCAATAAAGCTTGCCTTGAGTGCTTCAAGTAGTGTGTGCCCGTCTGTTGTGTGACTCTGGTAACTAGAG
ATCCCTCAGACCCTTTTAGTCAGTGTGGAAAATCTCTAGCAGTAGTAGTTCATGTCATCTTATTATTCAG
TATTTATAACTTGCAAAGAAATGAATATCAGAGAGTGAGAGGAACTTGTTTATTGCAGCTTATAATGGTT
ACAAATAAAGCAATAGCATCACAAATTTCACAAATAAAGCATTTTTTTCACTGCATTCTAGTTGTGGTTT
GTCCAAACTCATCAATGTATCTTATCATGTCTGGCTCTAGCTATCCCGCCCCTAACTCCGCCCATCCCGC
CCCTAACTCCGCCCAGTTCCGCCCATTCTCCGCCCCATGGCTGACTAATTTTTTTTATTTATGCAGAGGC
CGAGGCCGCCTCGGCCTCTGAGCTATTCCAGAAGTAGTGAGGAGGCTTTTTTGGAGGCCTTTCAAATATG
TATCCGCTCATGAGACAATAACCCTGATAAATGCTTCAATAATATTGAAAAAGGAAGAGTATGAGTATTC
AACATTTCCGTGTCGCCCTTATTCCCTTTTTTGCGGCATTTTGCCTTCCTGTTTTTGCTCACCCAGAAAC
GCTGGTGAAAGTAAAAGATGCTGAAGATCAGTTGGGTGCACGAGTGGGTTACATCGAACTGGATCTCAAC
AGCGGTAAGATCCTTGAGAGTTTTCGCCCCGAAGAACGTTTTCCAATGATGAGCACTTTTAAAGTTCTGC
TATGTGGCGCGGTATTATCCCGTATTGACGCCGGGCAAGAGCAACTCGGTCGCCGCATACACTATTCTCA
GAATGACTTGGTTGAGTACTCACCAGTCACAGAAAAGCATCTTACGGATGGCATGACAGTAAGAGAATTA
TGCAGTGCTGCCATAACCATGAGTGATAACACTGCGGCCAACTTACTTCTGACAACGATCGGAGGACCGA
AGGAGCTAACCGCTTTTTTGCACAACATGGGGGATCATGTAACTCGCCTTGATCGTTGGGAACCGGAGCT
GAATGAAGCCATACCAAACGACGAGCGTGACACCACGATGCCTGTAGCAATGGCAACAACGTTGCGCAAA
CTATTAACTGGCGAACTACTTACTCTAGCTTCCCGGCAACAATTAATAGACTGGATGGAGGCGGATAAAG
TTGCAGGACCACTTCTGCGCTCGGCCCTTCCGGCTGGCTGGTTTATTGCTGATAAATCTGGAGCCGGTGA
GCGTGGGTCTCGCGGTATCATTGCAGCACTGGGGCCAGATGGTAAGCCCTCCCGTATCGTAGTTATCTAC
ACGACGGGGAGTCAGGCAACTATGGATGAACGAAATAGACAGATCGCTGAGATAGGTGCCTCACTGATTA
AGCATTGGTAACTGTCAGACCAAGTTTACTCATATATACTTTAGATTGATTTAAAACTTCATTTTTAATT
TAAAAGGATCTAGGTGAAGATCCTTTTTGATAATCTCATGACCAAAATCCCTTAACGTGAGTTTTCGTTC
CACTGAGCGTCAGACCCCGTAGAAAAGATCAAAGGATCTTCTTGAGATCCTTTTTTTCTGCGCGTAATCT
GCTGCTTGCAAACAAAAAAACCACCGCTACCAGCGGTGGTTTGTTTGCCGGATCAAGAGCTACCAACTCT
TTTTCCGAAGGTAACTGGCTTCAGCAGAGCGCAGATACCAAATACTGTTCTTCTAGTGTAGCCGTAGTTA
GGCCACCACTTCAAGAACTCTGTAGCACCGCCTACATACCTCGCTCTGCTAATCCTGTTACCAGTGGCTG
CTGCCAGTGGCGATAAGTCGTGTCTTACCGGGTTGGACTCAAGACGATAGTTACCGGATAAGGCGCAGCG
GTCGGGCTGAACGGGGGGTTCGTGCACACAGCCCAGCTTGGAGCGAACGACCTACACCGAACTGAGATAC
CTACAGCGTGAGCTATGAGAAAGCGCCACGCTTCCCGAAGGGAGAAAGGCGGACAGGTATCCGGTAAGCG
GCAGGGTCGGAACAGGAGAGCGCACGAGGGAGCTTCCAGGGGGAAACGCCTGGTATCTTTATAGTCCTGT
CGGGTTTCGCCACCTCTGACTTGAGCGTCGATTTTTGTGATGCTCGTCAGGGGGGCGGAGCCTATGGAAA
AACGCCAGCAACGCGGCCTTTTTACGGTTCCTGGCCTTTTGCTGGCCTTTTGCTCACATGTTCTTTCCTG
CGTTATCCCCTGATTCTGTGGATAACCGTATTACCGCCTTTGAGTGAGCTGATACCGCTCGCCGCAGCCG
AACGACCGAGCGCAGCGAGTCAGTGAGCGAGGAAGCGGAAGAGCGCCCAATACGCAAACCGCCTCTCCCC
GCGCGTTGGCCGATTCATTAATGCAGCTGGCACGACAGGTTTCCCGACTGGAAAGCGGGCAGTGAGCGCA
ACGCAATTAATGTGAGTTAGCTCACTCATTAGGCACCCCAGGCTTTACACTTTATGCTTCCGGCTCGTAT
GTTGTGTGGAATTGTGAGCGGATAACAATTTCACACAGGAAACAGCTATGACCATGATTACGCCAAGCGC
GCAATTAACCCTCACTAAAGGGAACAAAAGCTGGAGCTGCAAGCTTAATGTAGTCTTATGCAATACTCTT
GTAGTCTTGCAACATGGTAACGATGAGTTAGCAACATGCCTTACAAGGAGAGAAAAAGCACCGTGCATGC
CGATTGGTGGAAGTAAGGTGGTACGATCGTGCCTTATTAGGAAGGCAACAGACGGGTCTGACATGGATTG
GACGAACCACTGAATTGCCGCATTGCAGAGATATTGTATTTAAGTGCCTAGCTCGATACATAAACGGGTC
TCTCTGGTTAGACCAGATCTGAGCCTGGGAGCTCTCTGGCTAACTAGGGAACCCACTGCTTAAGCCTCAA
TAAAGCTTGCCTTGAGTGCTTCAAGTAGTGTGTGCCCGTCTGTTGTGTGACTCTGGTAACTAGAGATCCC
TCAGACCCTTTTAGTCAGTGTGGAAAATCTCTAGCAGTGGCGCCCGAACAGGGACTTGAAAGCGAAAGGG
AAACCAGAGGAGCTCTCTCGACGCAGGACTCGGCTTGCTGAAGCGCGCACGGCAAGAGGCGAGGGGCGGC
GACTGGTGAGTACGCCAAAAATTTTGACTAGCGGAGGCTAGAAGGAGAGAGATGGGTGCGAGAGCGTCAG
TATTAAGCGGGGGAGAATTAGATCGCGATGGGAAAAAATTCGGTTAAGGCCAGGGGGAAAGAAAAAATAT
AAATTAAAACATATAGTATGGGCAAGCAGGGAGCTAGAACGATTCGCAGTTAATCCTGGCCTGTTAGAAA
CATCAGAAGGCTGTAGACAAATACTGGGACAGCTACAACCATCCCTTCAGACAGGATCAGAAGAACTTAG
ATCATTATATAATACAGTAGCAACCCTCTATTGTGTGCATCAAAGGATAGAGATAAAAGACACCAAGGAA
GCTTTAGACAAGATAGAGGAAGAGCAAAACAAAAGTAAGACCACCGCACAGCAAGCGGCCGCTGATCTTC
AGACCTGGAGGAGGAGATATGAGGGACAATTGGAGAAGTGAATTATATAAATATAAAGTAGTAAAAATTG
AACCATTAGGAGTAGCACCCACCAAGGCAAAGAGAAGAGTGGTGCAGAGAGAAAAAAGAGCAGTGGGAAT
AGGAGCTTTGTTCCTTGGGTTCTTGGGAGCAGCAGGAAGCACTATGGGCGCAGCGTCAATGACGCTGACG
GTACAGGCCAGACAATTATTGTCTGGTATAGTGCAGCAGCAGAACAATTTGCTGAGGGCTATTGAGGCGC
AACAGCATCTGTTGCAACTCACAGTCTGGGGCATCAAGCAGCTCCAGGCAAGAATCCTGGCTGTGGAAAG
ATACCTAAAGGATCAACAGCTCCTGGGGATTTGGGGTTGCTCTGGAAAACTCATTTGCACCACTGCTGTG
CCTTGGAATGCTAGTTGGAGTAATAAATCTCTGGAACAGATTTGGAATCACACGACCTGGATGGAGTGGG
ACAGAGAAATTAACAATTACACAAGCTTAATACACTCCTTAATTGAAGAATCGCAAAACCAGCAAGAAAA
GAATGAACAAGAATTATTGGAATTAGATAAATGGGCAAGTTTGTGGAATTGGTTTAACATAACAAATTGG
CTGTGGTATATAAAATTATTCATAATGATAGTAGGAGGCTTGGTAGGTTTAAGAATAGTTTTTGCTGTAC
TTTCTATAGTGAATAGAGTTAGGCAGGGATATTCACCATTATCGTTTCAGACCCACCTCCCAACCCCGAG
GGGACAATTCTCGACCTCGAGACAAATGGCAGTATTCATCCACAATTTTAAAAGAAAAGGGGGGATTGGG
GGGTACAGTGCAGGGGAAAGAATAGTAGACATAATAGCAACAGACATACAAACTAAAGAATTACAAAAAC
AAATTACAAAAATTCAAAATTTTCGGGTTTATTACAGGGACAGCAGAGATCCACTTTGGCCGCGAATCGA
TATGTCGAGTTTACTCCCTAT
Features (pLannotate 1.2.2; 27 found; start..end, strand, type, name):
    323..1039    +  CDS            EGFP: EGFP is a basic (constitutively fluorescent) green fluorescent protein published in 1996, derived from Aequorea victoria. It is reported to be a rapidly-maturing weak dimer with moderate acid sensitivity.
   1076..1732    +  CDS            TEV protease (fragment): tobacco etch virus protease (Kapust et al., 2001)
   1853..3100    +  CDS            FDFT1: FDFT_HUMAN - Experimental evidence at protein level: Swiss-Prot protein existence level 1. Catalyzes the condensation of 2 farnesyl pyrophosphate (FPP) moieties to form squalene. Proceeds in two distinct steps. In the first half-reaction, two molecules of FPP react to form the stable presqualene diphosphate intermediate (PSQPP), with concomitant release of a proton and a molecule of inorganic diphosphate. In the second half-reaction, PSQPP undergoes heterolysis, isomerization, and reduction with NADPH or NADH to form squalene. It is the first committed enzyme of the sterol biosynthesis pathway
   3118..3628    +  promoter       hPGK promoter: human phosphoglycerate kinase 1 promoter
   3638..4335    +  CDS            rtTA3 (fragment): reverse tetracycline transactivator 3 activates expression from Tet-responsive promoters in the presence of doxycycline
   4265..4375    +  CDS            VP48: 3 tandem repeats of the minimal activation domain of herpes simplex virus VP16 (Cheng et al., 2013)
   4411..4959    +  misc_feature   WPRE (fragment): woodchuck hepatitis virus posttranscriptional regulatory element
   4985..5056    +  CDS            nef (fragment): NEF_HV1Z2 - Experimental evidence at protein level: Swiss-Prot protein existence level 1. Extracellular Nef protein targets CD4(+) T-lymphocytes for apoptosis by interacting with CXCR4 surface receptors. From Human immunodeficiency virus type 1 group M subtype D (isolate Z2/CDC-Z34) (HIV-1).
   5058..5291    +  LTR            3' LTR (ΔU3): self-inactivating 3' long terminal repeat (LTR) from HIV-1
   5363..5484    +  polyA_signal   SV40 poly(A) signal: SV40 polyadenylation signal
   5524..5659    +  rep_origin     SV40 ori: SV40 origin of replication
   5667..5730    +  promoter       AmpR promoter: bla
   5731..6591    +  CDS            AmpR: β-lactamase; bla; confers resistance to ampicillin, carbenicillin, and related antibiotics
   6762..7350    +  rep_origin     ori: high-copy-number ColE1/pMB1/pBR322/pUC origin of replication
   7533..7625    +  CDS            lacI (fragment): lac repressor; lacI; The lac repressor binds to the lac operator to inhibit transcription in E. coli. This inhibition can be relieved by adding lactose or isopropyl-β-D-thiogalactopyranoside (IPTG).
   7638..7659    +  protein_bind   CAP binding site: CAP binding activates transcription in the presence of cAMP. E. coli catabolite activator protein
   7674..7704    +  promoter       lac promoter: promoter for the E. coli lac operon
   7712..7728    +  protein_bind   lac operator: The lac repressor binds to the lac operator to inhibit transcription in E. coli. This inhibition can be relieved by adding lactose or isopropyl-β-D-thiogalactopyranoside (IPTG). lac repressor encoded by lacI
   7773..7791    +  promoter       T3 promoter: promoter for bacteriophage T3 RNA polymerase
   7819..8045    +  promoter       RSV promoter: Rous sarcoma virus enhancer/promoter
   8046..8226    +  LTR            5' LTR (truncated): truncated 5' long terminal repeat (LTR) from HIV-1
   8273..8398    +  misc_feature   HIV-1 Ψ: packaging signal of human immunodeficiency virus type 1
   8382..8745    +  CDS            HIV-1 gag (fragment): gag protein from human immunodeficiency virus 1; gag
   8891..9124    +  misc_feature   RRE: The Rev response element (RRE) of HIV-1 allows for Rev-dependent mRNA export from the nucleus to the cytoplasm.
   9501..9525    +  CDS            Rev (fragment): human immunodeficiency virus 1 (HIV-1) Rev protein; rev; enhances nuclear export of unspliced and incompletely spliced viral mRNAs
   9566..9683    +  misc_feature   cPPT/CTS: central polypurine tract and central termination sequence of HIV-1
   9737..300     +  promoter       tight TRE promoter (across the origin): Tet-responsive promoter PTight, consisting of seven tet operator sequences followed by the minimal CMV promoter
