[The description below was written by a language model from this plasmid's Addgene catalogue record and pLannotate feature annotations shown in this document.]
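Description:
EGFP-uTEV1-SQSfl is a third-generation, self-inactivating lentiviral vector built on the pCW-Cas9 backbone for doxycycline-inducible expression in mammalian cells. It is propagated in E. coli through a high-copy ColE1/pUC-type origin and selected with ampicillin via the β-lactamase gene. The viral framework comprises an RSV promoter driving a truncated HIV-1 5' LTR, the Ψ packaging signal with a gag fragment, the RRE for Rev-dependent export of the genomic RNA, the cPPT/CTS, a WPRE fragment to boost transcript expression, and a ΔU3 3' LTR that disables LTR promoter activity after integration. An SV40 poly(A) signal and SV40 origin lie downstream of the 3' LTR.

The payload is a single fusion open reading frame under the tight TRE promoter (seven tet operators upstream of a minimal CMV promoter). It joins EGFP, a TEV protease fragment corresponding to the uTEV1 variant named in the record, and full-length human squalene synthase (SQS, FDFT1). The record indicates that the full-length SQS sequence supplies the targeting information that places the protease at the ER. A second cassette in the same provirus uses the human PGK promoter to express an rtTA3-type reverse tetracycline transactivator, so the construct is a self-contained Tet-On system in which doxycycline switches on the fusion. No mammalian drug-resistance marker is annotated, and EGFP fluorescence is listed as the selectable marker, which also allows the protease's expression and localisation to be checked. The construct serves as the ER-targeted protease component of HiLITR, a transcriptional reporter of protein localisation that was used in high-throughput CRISPRi screens for regulators of mitochondrial and ER membrane protein trafficking.
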