Addgene plasmid #171010: EGFP-uTEV1-SQSfl
Purpose: HiLITR protease with full-length SQS targeting information (ER)
Depositing lab: Alice Ting. Depositing organization: Stanford University. Publication: An engineered transcriptional reporter of protein localization identifies regulators of mitochondrial and ER membrane protein trafficking in high-throughput CRISPRi screens. Coukos RW, Yao D, Sanchez ML, Strand ET, Olive ME, Udeshi ND, Weissman JS, Carr SA, Bassik MC, Ting AY. Elife. 2021 Aug 20;10. pii: 69142. doi: 10.7554/eLife.69142. PubMed 34414886.
Backbone
  Vector backbone: pCW-Cas9
  Backbone size w/o insert (bp): 8000
  Vector type: Mammalian Expression, Lentiviral, Synthetic Biology
  Selectable markers: EGFP
Growth in bacteria
  Bacterial resistance: Ampicillin, 100 μg/mL
  Growth temperature: 37°C
  Growth strain: NEB Stable
  Copy number: High Copy
Gene/Insert
  Gene/Insert name: EGFP-uTEV1-SQS(FL) (alt name: FDFT1)
  Species: Synthetic
  Insert size (bp): 2800
  Promoter: pTRE-tight (TetOn)
  Cloning method: Gibson Cloning
Terms and licenses: Academic/Nonprofit Terms; Industry Terms: Not Available to Industry
How to cite: EGFP-uTEV1-SQSfl was a gift from Alice Ting (Addgene plasmid # 171010 ; http://n2t.net/addgene:171010 ; RRID:Addgene_171010)
